>Addgene plasmid #114742 | AT1G51810 M2_pECIA14 | addgene full sequence | sequence record 270117 | Addgene NGS Result
GTAAAACGACGGCCAGTGAATTAATTCGTTGCAGGACAGGATGTGGTGCCCGATGTGACTAGCTCTTTGC
TGCAGGCCGTCCTATCCTCTGGTTCCGATAAGAGACCCAGAACTCCGGCCCCCCACCGCCCACCGCCACC
CCCATACATATGTGGTACGCAAGTAAGAGTGCCTGCGCATGCCCCATGTGCCCCACCAAGAGCTTTGCAT
CCCATACAAGTCCCCAAAGTGGAGAACCGAACCAATTCTTCGCGGGCAGAACAAAAGCTTCTGCACACGT
CTCCACTCGAATTTGGAGCCGGCCGGCGTGTGCAAAAGAGGTGAATCGAACGAAAGACCCGTGTGTAAAG
CCGCGTTTCCAAAATGTATAAAACCGAGAGCATCTGGCCAATGTGCATCAGTTGTGGTCAGCAGCAAAAT
CAAGTGAATCATCTCAGTGCAACTAAAGGGGGGATCCGATCTCAATATGAAGTTATGCATATTACTGGCC
GTCGTGGCCTTTGTTGGCCTCTCGCTCGGGATGTGGATCACGGTGAATACTGATAACACTATCAAGGAGA
TCCTCCACGTATCGAAATCAAACACTTTGCAAGTGTGTCTTGTTAAGACAGGTACAAGTATACCTTATAT
AAATACATTGGAACTACGACCATTGGCCGACGATATATACACCAACGAAAGTGGCTCCCTCAACTATCTT
TTTCGGGTTTATTATAGCAATTTAAAGGGCTATATAGAGTACCCCGATGATGTCCACGATCGCATATGGA
AACAAATCCTACCTTACCAGGATTGGCAGATTTTAACTACGAATCTCCAAATAAACGTTTCTAATGATTA
TGATCTACCCCAACGTGTAATGAAAACAGCTGTAACACCCATTAAAGCTAGCACAACGACGATGGAATTT
CCCTGGAACTTAGAGCCTCCAACTTCACAGTTTTACTTATTCCTTCACTTTGCAGAGCTTCAAAGTCTAC
AAGCCAACGAGACGAGGGAATTCAATGTGGTGTTGAACGGAAATGTTACATTTAAATCTTATAGTCCTAA
GTTTTTAGAAATGCAAACAGTATATAGCACAGCACCAAAGCAATGCGATGGAGGGAAATGCTTGTTGCAG
TTAGTGAAAACGTCAAGGTCCACTTTGCCGCCTCTAATTAATGCTATGGAGGCTTACACTGTGCTTGATT
TCCCACAGATAGAAACAAATGTAGATGAAGTGATTGCTATCAAGAATATACAATCTACTTATGGATTGAG
TAAAACAACCTGGCAAGGAGATCCATGTGTACCCAAAAAGTTCTTGTGGGATGGTTTAAACTGCAACAAC
TCGGATGATTCTACGCCACCAATTATCACTTCCTTAAACTTGTCTTCAAGTGGATTGACTGGAATTATCG
TGCTGACCATTCAGAATCTCGCCAATTTACAAGAACTGGACTTGTCAAATAACAACTTGTCTGGAGGTGT
TCCTGAATTTCTAGCGGATATGAAGTCGCTCTTGGTCATAAACTTAAGTGGGAACAATCTCAGTGGTGTA
GTTCCTCAAAAGCTTATAGAGAAGAAAATGTTGAAATTGAACATTGAAGGCAATCCGAAGCTTAATTGCA
CAGTGGAGTCATGTGTAAACAAAGATGAAGAGGGTGGACGACAGATAAAGAGCCTGGAGGTGCTGTTCCA
GGGACCAAGCGGCAATCCCGGCGGCGATCTGGCCCCCCAGATGCTGCGCGAGCTGCAGGAGACCAATGCC
GCCCTGCAGGACGTGCGCGAGCTGCTGCGCCACCGCGTGAAGGAGATCACCTTCCTGAAGAACACCGTGA
TGGAGTGCGACGCCTGCGGCATGCAGCCCTCTAGAGGCTCCGGCTCCATCATCCCAGTTGAGGAGGAGAA
CCCGGACTTCTGGAACCGCGAGGCAGCCGAGGCCCTGGGTGCCGCCAAGAAGCTGCAGCCTGCACAGACA
GCCGCCAAGAACCTCATCATCTTCCTGGGCGATGGGATGGGGGTGTCTACGGTGACAGCTGCCAGGATCC
TAAAAGGGCAGAAGAAGGACAAACTGGGGCCTGAGATACCCCTGGCCATGGACCGCTTCCCATATGTGGC
TCTGTCCAAGACATACAATGTAGACAAACATGTGCCAGACAGTGGAGCCACAGCCACGGCCTACCTGTGC
GGGGTCAAGGGCAACTTCCAGACCATTGGCTTGAGTGCAGCCGCCCGCTTTAACCAGTGCAACACGACAC
GCGGCAACGAGGTCATCTCCGTGATGAATCGGGCCAAGAAAGCAGGGAAGTCAGTGGGAGTGGTAACCAC
CACACGAGTGCAGCACGCCTCGCCAGCCGGCACCTACGCCCACACGGTGAACCGCAACTGGTACTCGGAC
GCCGACGTGCCTGCCTCGGCCCGCCAGGAGGGGTGCCAGGACATCGCTACGCAGCTCATCTCCAACATGG
ACATTGACGTGATCCTAGGTGGAGGCCGAAAGTACATGTTTCGCATGGGAACCCCAGACCCTGAGTACCC
AGATGACTACAGCCAAGGTGGGACCAGGCTGGACGGGAAGAATCTGGTGCAGGAATGGCTGGCGAAGCGC
CAGGGTGCCCGGTATGTGTGGAACCGCACTGAGCTCATGCAGGCTTCCCTGGACCCGTCTGTGACCCATC
TCATGGGTCTCTTTGAGCCTGGAGACATGAAATACGAGATCCACCGAGACTCCACACTGGACCCCTCCCT
GATGGAGATGACAGAGGCTGCCCTGCGCCTGCTGAGCAGGAACCCCCGCGGCTTCTTCCTCTTCGTGGAG
GGTGGTCGCATCGACCATGGTCATCATGAAAGCAGGGCTTACCGGGCACTGACTGAGACGATCATGTTCG
ACGACGCCATTGAGAGGGCGGGCCAGCTCACCAGCGAGGAGGACACGCTGAGCCTCGTCACTGCCGACCA
CTCCCACGTCTTCTCCTTCGGAGGCTACCCCCTGCGAGGGAGCTCCATCTTCGGGCTGGCCCCTGGCAAG
GCCCGGGACAGGAAGGCCTACACGGTCCTCCTATACGGAAACGGTCCAGGCTATGTGCTCAAGGACGGCG
CCCGGCCGGATGTTACCGAGAGCGAGAGCGGGAGCCCCGAGTATCGGCAGCAGTCAGCAGTGCCCCTGGA
CGAAGAGACCCACGCAGGCGAGGACGTGGCGGTGTTCGCGCGCGGCCCGCAGGCGCACCTGGTTCACGGC
GTGCAGGAGCAGACCTTCATAGCGCACGTCATGGCCTTCGCCGCCTGCCTGGAGCCCTACACCGCCTGCG
ACCTGGCGCCCCCCGCCGGCACCACCGACGCCGCGCACCCGGGTTCTAGAGGAAGCACCTCCGGCGATAA
CGATTACAAGGATGATGATGATAAGGCCAGCGGCACCGGTCATCATCACCATCACCATTGAGTTTAAACC
CGCTGATCAGCCTCGACTGTGCCTTCTAAGGCCTGAGCTCGCTGATCAGCCTCGATCGAGGATCCAGACA
TGATAAGATACATTGATGAGTTTGGACAAACCACAACTAGAATGCAGTGAAAAAAATGCTTTATTTGTGA
AATTTGTGATGCTATTGCTTTATTTGTAACCATTATAAGCTGCAATAAACAAGTTAACAACAACAATTGC
ATTCATTTTATGTTTCAGGTTCAGGGGGAGGTGTGGGAGGTTTTTTAAAGCAAGTAAAACCTCTACAAAT
GTGGTATGGCTGATTATGATCAGTCGACCTGCAGGCATGCAAGCTTGGCGTAATCATGGTCATAGCTGTT
TCCTGTGTGAAATTGTTATCCGCTCACAATTCCACACAACATACGAGCCGGAAGCATAAAGTGTAAAGCC
TGGGGTGCCTAATGAGTGAGCTAACTCACATTAATTGCGTTGCGCTCACTGCCCGCTTTCCAGTCGGGAA
ACCTGTCGTGCCAGCTGCATTAATGAATCGGCCAACGCGCGGGGAGAGGCGGTTTGCGTATTGGGCGCTC
TTCCGCTTCCTCGCTCACTGACTCGCTGCGCTCGGTCGTTCGGCTGCGGCGAGCGGTATCAGCTCACTCA
AAGGCGGTAATACGGTTATCCACAGAATCAGGGGATAACGCAGGAAAGAACATGTGAGCAAAAGGCCAGC
AAAAGGCCAGGAACCGTAAAAAGGCCGCGTTGCTGGCGTTTTTCCATAGGCTCCGCCCCCCTGACGAGCA
TCACAAAAATCGACGCTCAAGTCAGAGGTGGCGAAACCCGACAGGACTATAAAGATACCAGGCGTTTCCC
CCTGGAAGCTCCCTCGTGCGCTCTCCTGTTCCGACCCTGCCGCTTACCGGATACCTGTCCGCCTTTCTCC
CTTCGGGAAGCGTGGCGCTTTCTCATAGCTCACGCTGTAGGTATCTCAGTTCGGTGTAGGTCGTTCGCTC
CAAGCTGGGCTGTGTGCACGAACCCCCCGTTCAGCCCGACCGCTGCGCCTTATCCGGTAACTATCGTCTT
GAGTCCAACCCGGTAAGACACGACTTATCGCCACTGGCAGCAGCCACTGGTAACAGGATTAGCAGAGCGA
GGTATGTAGGCGGTGCTACAGAGTTCTTGAAGTGGTGGCCTAACTACGGCTACACTAGAAGAACAGTATT
TGGTATCTGCGCTCTGCTGAAGCCAGTTACCTTCGGAAAAAGAGTTGGTAGCTCTTGATCCGGCAAACAA
ACCACCGCTGGTAGCGGTGGTTTTTTTGTTTGCAAGCAGCAGATTACGCGCAGAAAAAAAGGATCTCAAG
AAGATCCTTTGATCTTTTCTACGGGGTCTGACGCTCAGTGGAACGAAAACTCACGTTAAGGGATTTTGGT
CATGAGATTATCAAAAAGGATCTTCACCTAGATCCTTTTAAATTAAAAATGAAGTTTTAAATCAATCTAA
AGTATATATGAGTAAACTTGGTCTGACAGTTACCAATGCTTAATCAGTGAGGCACCTATCTCAGCGATCT
GTCTATTTCGTTCATCCATAGTTGCCTGACTCCCCGTCGTGTAGATAACTACGATACGGGAGGGCTTACC
ATCTGGCCCCAGTGCTGCAATGATACCGCGAGACCCACGCTCACCGGCTCCAGATTTATCAGCAATAAAC
CAGCCAGCCGGAAGGGCCGAGCGCAGAAGTGGTCCTGCAACTTTATCCGCCTCCATCCAGTCTATTAATT
GTTGCCGGGAAGCTAGAGTAAGTAGTTCGCCAGTTAATAGTTTGCGCAACGTTGTTGCCATTGCTACAGG
CATCGTGGTGTCACGCTCGTCGTTTGGTATGGCTTCATTCAGCTCCGGTTCCCAACGATCAAGGCGAGTT
ACATGATCCCCCATGTTGTGCAAAAAAGCGGTTAGCTCCTTCGGTCCTCCGATCGTTGTCAGAAGTAAGT
TGGCCGCAGTGTTATCACTCATGGTTATGGCAGCACTGCATAATTCTCTTACTGTCATGCCATCCGTAAG
ATGCTTTTCTGTGACTGGTGAGTACTCAACCAAGTCATTCTGAGAATAGTGTATGCGGCGACCGAGTTGC
TCTTGCCCGGCGTCAATACGGGATAATACCGCGCCACATAGCAGAACTTTAAAAGTGCTCATCATTGGAA
AACGTTCTTCGGGGCGAAAACTCTCAAGGATCTTACCGCTGTTGAGATCCAGTTCGATGTAACCCACTCG
TGCACCCAACTGATCTTCAGCATCTTTTACTTTCACCAGCGTTTCTGGGTGAGCAAAAACAGGAAGGCAA
AATGCCGCAAAAAAGGGAATAAGGGCGACACGGAAATGTTGAATACTCATACTCTTCCTTTTTCAATATT
ATTGAAGCATTTATCAGGGTTATTGTCTCATGAGCGGATACATATTTGAATGTATTTAGAAAAATAAACA
AATAGGGGTTCCGCGCACATTTCCCCGAAAAGTGCCACCTGACGTCTAAGAAACCATTATTATCATGACA
TTAACCTATAAAAATAGGCGTATCACGAGGCCCTTTCGTCTCGCGCGTTTCGGTGATGACGGTGAAAACC
TCTGACACATGCAGCTCCCGGAGACGGTCACAGCTTGTCTGTAAGCGGATGCCGGGAGCAGACAAGCCCG
TCAGGGCGCGTCAGCGGGTGTTGGCGGGTGTCGGGGCTGGCTTAACTATGCGGCATCAGAGCAGATTGTA
CTGAGAGTGCACCATATGCGGTGTGAAATACCGCACAGATGCGTAAGGAGAAAATACCGCATCAGGCGCC
ATTCGCCATTCAGGCTGCGCAACTGTTGGGAAGGGCGATCGGTGCGGGCCTCTTCGCTATTACGCCAGCT
GGCGAAAGGGGGATGTGCTGCAAGGCGATTAAGTTGGGTAACGCCAGGGTTTTCCCAGTCACGACGTT
Features (pLannotate 1.2.2; 19 found; start..end, strand, type, name):
     23..449     +  promoter       MT promoter: Drosophila metallothionein promoter
    467..520     +  sig_peptide    BiP signal sequence: Drosophila BiP signal sequence
    521..1672    +  CDS            Y5181_ARATH (fragment): Experimental evidence at protein level: Swiss-Prot protein existence level 1. From Arabidopsis thaliana (Mouse-ear cress).
   1700..1879    +  CDS            Comp (fragment): COMP_RAT - Experimental evidence at protein level: Swiss-Prot protein existence level 1. May play a role in the structural integrity of cartilage via its interaction with other extracellular matrix proteins such as the collagens and fibronectin. Can mediate the interaction of chondrocytes with the cartilage extracellular matrix through interaction with cell surface integrin receptors. Could play a role in the pathogenesis of osteoarthritis. Potent suppressor of apoptosis in both primary chondrocytes and transformed cells. Suppresses apoptosis by blocking the activation of caspase-3 and by indu
   1867..3319    +  CDS            SEAP (fragment): secreted alkaline phosphatase from human placenta The natural enzyme has a C-terminal transmembrane sequence that is replaced by a GPI anchor.
   3356..3385    +  CDS            2xFLAG (fragment): two tandem FLAG® epitope tags
   3491..3625    -  polyA_signal   SV40 poly(A) signal: SV40 polyadenylation signal
   3648..3732    -  CDS            large T antigen (fragment): large T antigen from SV40 (simian virus 40)
   3732..3756    +  misc_feature   MCS (fragment): pUC18/19 multiple cloning site
   3793..3809    -  protein_bind   lac operator: The lac repressor binds to the lac operator to inhibit transcription in E. coli. This inhibition can be relieved by adding lactose or isopropyl-β-D-thiogalactopyranoside (IPTG). lac repressor encoded by lacI
   3817..3847    -  promoter       lac promoter: promoter for the E. coli lac operon
   3862..3883    -  protein_bind   CAP binding site: CAP binding activates transcription in the presence of cAMP. E. coli catabolite activator protein
   3896..3988    -  CDS            lacI (fragment): lac repressor; lacI; The lac repressor binds to the lac operator to inhibit transcription in E. coli. This inhibition can be relieved by adding lactose or isopropyl-β-D-thiogalactopyranoside (IPTG).
   4171..4759    -  rep_origin     ori: high-copy-number ColE1/pMB1/pBR322/pUC origin of replication
   4930..5790    -  CDS            AmpR: β-lactamase; bla; confers resistance to ampicillin, carbenicillin, and related antibiotics
   5791..5895    -  promoter       AmpR promoter: bla
   5990..6025    +  CDS            rop (fragment): Rop protein, which maintains plasmids at low copy number; rop
   6127..6226    +  misc_feature   bom (fragment): basis of mobility region from pBR322
   6232..21      -  CDS            lacZα (fragment) (across the origin): LacZα fragment of β-galactosidase; lacZ fragment
