[The description below was written by a language model from this plasmid's Addgene catalogue record and pLannotate feature annotations shown in this document.]
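Description:
AT1G51810 M2_pECIA14 is an insect-cell expression plasmid built on the pECIA14 backbone. It produces a secreted, multimerised "prey" protein in Drosophila cell culture. In E. coli it replicates from a high-copy ColE1/pUC-type origin and is selected with ampicillin through the β-lactamase gene. The annotated lac promoter/operator, lacZα, lacI, rop and bom fragments are remnants of the cloning-vector backbone and are not functional parts of the payload. No selectable marker for insect cells appears in the feature table.

Expression is driven by the Drosophila metallothionein promoter, which is induced by adding copper sulfate. Downstream, a Drosophila BiP signal sequence directs the product into the secretory pathway. It is fused to the insert, an extracellular domain fragment of the Arabidopsis thaliana leucine-rich repeat receptor kinase encoded by AT1G51810, which was introduced by ligation-independent cloning. The record does not explain the "M2" designation in the name. The ectodomain is followed in frame by the pentamerising coiled-coil helix of rat COMP, human placental alkaline phosphatase, a FLAG epitope and, according to the depositor, a hexahistidine tag, which the automated annotation did not pick up. An SV40 polyadenylation signal lies after the cassette.

In this design, pentamerisation raises the avidity of the prey so that weak, transient ectodomain interactions can be detected. Alkaline phosphatase gives an enzymatic readout of prey binding, and the FLAG and His tags allow detection or purification. The plasmid is meant to be paired with the corresponding pECIA2 bait vector. It belongs to a collection used to map extracellular interactions among Arabidopsis LRR receptor kinases.
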