Addgene plasmid #114742: AT1G51810 M2_pECIA14
Purpose: Prey vector AT1G51810 M2_pECIA14 should be used with bait vector AT1G51810 M2_pECIA2.
Depositing lab: Youssef Belkhadir. Depositing organization: Gregor Mendel Institute of Molecular Plant Biology. Publication: An extracellular network of Arabidopsis leucine-rich repeat receptor kinases. Smakowska-Luzan E, Mott GA, Parys K, Stegmann M, Howton TC, Layeghifard M, Neuhold J, Lehner A, Kong J, Grunwald K, Weinberger N, Satbhai SB, Mayer D, Busch W, Madalinski M, Stolt-Bergner P, Provart NJ, Mukhtar MS, Zipfel C, Desveaux D, Guttman DS, Belkhadir Y. Nature. 2018 Jan 18;553(7688):342-346. doi: 10.1038/nature25184. Epub 2018 Jan 10. PubMed 29320478.
Backbone
  Vector backbone: pECIA14
  Backbone manufacturer: Chris Garcia (Addgene plasmid # 47051)
  Vector type: Insect Expression
Growth in bacteria
  Bacterial resistance: Ampicillin, 100 μg/mL
  Growth temperature: 37°C
  Growth strain: DH5alpha
  Copy number: High Copy
Gene/Insert
  Gene/Insert name: AT1G51810
  Species: A. thaliana (mustard weed)
  Entrez Gene: AT1G51810 (a.k.a. AT1G51810, T14L22.2, T14L22_2)
  Promoter: Metallothionein (Copper-Inducible)
  Cloning method: Ligation Independent Cloning
Terms and licenses: Academic/Nonprofit Terms; Industry Terms: Not Available to Industry
Depositor comments: Plasmid for secreted expression in Drosophila cell culture by induction via CuSO4. Insert is an extracellular domain of indicated LRR-RK, C-terminally tagged with Pentameric rat COMP helix, Alkaline Phosphatase (human, placental), Flag, and hexahistidine tags. Insert Protein Sequence: MWITVNTDNTIKEILHVSKSNTLQVCLVKTGTSIPYINTLELRPLADDIYTNESGSLNYLFRVYYSNLKGYIEYPDDVHDRIWKQILPYQDWQILTTNLQINVSNDYDLPQRVMKTAVTPIKASTTTMEFPWNLEPPTSQFYLFLHFAELQSLQANETREFNVVLNGNVTFKSYSPKFLEMQTVYSTAPKQCDGGKCLLQLVKTSRSTLPPLINAMEAYTVLDFPQIETNVDEVIAIKNIQSTYGLSKTTWQGDPCVPKKFLWDGLNCNNSDDSTPPIITSLNLSSSGLTGIIVLTIQNLANLQELDLSNNNLSGGVPEFLADMKSLLVINLSGNNLSGVVPQKLIEKKMLKLNIEGNPKLNCTVESCVNKDEEGGRQIKS
How to cite: AT1G51810 M2_pECIA14 was a gift from Youssef Belkhadir (Addgene plasmid # 114742 ; http://n2t.net/addgene:114742 ; RRID:Addgene_114742)
